Addgene plasmid #226566: SigmaR1-mNeonGreen
Depositing lab: Gia Voeltz. Publication: SigmaR1 shapes rough endoplasmic reticulum membrane sheets. Sawyer EM, Jensen LE, Meehl JB, Larsen KP, Petito DA, Hurley JH, Voeltz GK. Dev Cell. 2024 Jul 2:S1534-5807(24)00382-4. doi: 10.1016/j.devcel.2024.06.005. PubMed 38971154.
Backbone
  Vector backbone: mNeonGreen-N1
  Vector type: Mammalian Expression
Growth in bacteria
  Bacterial resistance: Kanamycin, 50 μg/mL
  Growth temperature: 37°C
  Growth strain: DH5alpha
  Copy number: High Copy
Gene/Insert
  Gene/Insert name: SigmaR1 (Sigma-1 Receptor)
  Species: H. sapiens (human)
  Entrez Gene: SIGMAR1 (a.k.a. ALS16, DSMA2, OPRS1, SIG-1R, SR-BP, SR-BP1, SRBP, hSigmaR1, sigma1R)
  Tag / fusion protein: mNeonGreen (C terminal on insert)
  Cloning method: Restriction Enzyme; 5′ cloning site Unknown (unknown if destroyed)
How to cite: SigmaR1-mNeonGreen was a gift from Gia Voeltz (Addgene plasmid # 226566 ; http://n2t.net/addgene:226566 ; RRID:Addgene_226566)
