[The description below was written by a language model from this plasmid's Addgene catalogue record and pLannotate feature annotations shown in this document.]
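Description:
SigmaR1-mNeonGreen is a mammalian expression plasmid of about 5.4 kb built on the mNeonGreen-N1 backbone, an N1-style vector in which a gene of interest is cloned upstream of, and in frame with, a fluorescent protein. It is propagated in E. coli as a high-copy plasmid through a ColE1/pUC-type origin and selected with kanamycin. The resistance gene is the Tn5 aminoglycoside phosphotransferase (NeoR/KanR). It sits behind tandem bacterial (bla-type) and SV40 early promoters and is terminated by an HSV TK polyadenylation signal, so the same cassette gives kanamycin resistance in bacteria and can give G418 resistance in transfected mammalian cells. An f1 origin is also present. The short hits annotated as large T antigen, ble and bGH poly(A) fragments are most likely backbone remnants or automated-annotation matches rather than functional elements.

The payload is the human sigma-1 receptor (SIGMAR1) coding sequence, driven by the CMV immediate-early enhancer and promoter. It is flanked by fragments of the multiple cloning site and followed, after a short linker derived from that site, by mNeonGreen, a bright, rapidly maturing monomeric green/yellow fluorescent protein. The result is a C-terminally tagged SigmaR1-mNeonGreen fusion, and the transcript ends at an SV40 polyadenylation signal. The insert was introduced by restriction cloning, although the specific sites used are not recorded. The construct allows constitutive expression and live or fixed fluorescence imaging of SigmaR1 in mammalian cells. The associated publication concerns the role of SigmaR1 in shaping rough endoplasmic reticulum membrane sheets, which suggests it was used to follow the protein's localisation within the ER.
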