Features (pLannotate 1.2.2; 16 found; start..end, strand, type, name):
    179..382     +  promoter       CMV promoter: human cytomegalovirus (CMV) immediate early promoter
    405..432     +  misc_feature   MCS (fragment): multiple cloning site
    433..1101    +  CDS            SIGMAR1: SGMR1_HUMAN - Also known as OPRS1, SRBP. Experimental evidence at protein level: Swiss-Prot protein existence level 1. Functions in lipid transport from the endoplasmic reticulum and is involved in a wide array of cellular functions probably through regulation of the biogenesis of lipid microdomains at the plasma membrane. Involved in the regulation of different receptors it plays a role in BDNF signaling and EGF signaling. Also regulates ion channels like the potassium channel and could modulate neurotransmitter release. Plays a role in calcium signaling through modulation together with ANK2
   1104..1130    +  misc_feature   MCS (fragment): multiple cloning site
   1138..1845    +  CDS            mNeonGreen: mNeonGreen is a basic (constitutively fluorescent) green/yellow fluorescent protein published in 2013, derived from Branchiostoma lanceolatum. It is reported to be a very rapidly-maturing monomer with moderate acid sensitivity.
   1864..1947    +  CDS            large T antigen (fragment): large T antigen from SV40 (simian virus 40)
   1970..2091    +  polyA_signal   SV40 poly(A) signal: SV40 polyadenylation signal
   2125..2553    -  rep_origin     f1 ori (sequence partly withheld): f1 bacteriophage origin of replication; arrow indicates direction of (+) strand synthesis
   2580..2684    +  promoter       AmpR promoter: bla
   2686..3043    +  promoter       SV40 promoter: SV40 enhancer and early promoter
   3078..3872    +  CDS            NeoR/KanR: aminoglycoside phosphotransferase from Tn5; aph(3')-II (or nptII); confers resistance to neomycin, kanamycin, and G418 (Geneticin®)
   3893..4045    +  CDS            ble (fragment): BLE_KLEPN - Experimental evidence at protein level: Swiss-Prot protein existence level 1. Binding protein with a strong affinity to the bleomycin family of antibiotics. Binds to CL990; an antimitotic-antibiotic compound. From Klebsiella pneumoniae.
   4104..4151    +  polyA_signal   HSV TK poly(A) signal: herpes simplex virus thymidine kinase polyadenylation signal (Cole and Stacy, 1985)
   4242..4258    -  polyA_signal   bGH poly(A) signal (fragment): bovine growth hormone polyadenylation signal
   4480..5068    +  rep_origin     ori: high-copy-number ColE1/pMB1/pBR322/pUC origin of replication
   5243..178     +  enhancer       CMV enhancer (across the origin): human cytomegalovirus immediate early enhancer
>Addgene plasmid #226566 | SigmaR1-mNeonGreen | addgene full sequence | sequence record 451896 | Addgene NGS Result
GGAGTATTTACGGTAAACTGCCCACTTGGCAGTACATCAAGTGTATCATATGCCAAGTACGCCCCCTATT
GACGTCAATGACGGTAAATGGCCCGCCTGGCATTATGCCCAGTACATGACCTTATGGGACTTTCCTACTT
GGCAGTACATCTACGTATTAGTCATCGCTATTACCATGGTGATGCGGTTTTGGCAGTACATCAATGGGCG
TGGATAGCGGTTTGACTCACGGGGATTTCCAAGTCTCCACCCCATTGACGTCAATGGGAGTTTGTTTTGG
CACCAAAATCAACGGGACTTTCCAAAATGTCGTAACAACTCCGCCCCATTGACGCAAATGGGCGGTAGGC
GTGTACGGTGGGAGGTCTATATAAGCAGAGCTGGTTTAGTGAACCGTCAGATCCGCTAGCGCTACCGGAC
TCAGATCTCGAGATGCAGTGGGCCGTGGGCCGGCGGTGGGCGTGGGCCGCGCTGCTCCTGGCTGTCGCAG
CGGTGCTGACCCAGGTCGTCTGGCTCTGGCTGGGTACGCAGAGCTTCGTCTTCCAGCGCGAAGAGATAGC
GCAGTTGGCGCGGCAGTACGCTGGGCTGGACCACGAGCTGGCCTTCTCTCGTCTGATCGTGGAGCTGCGG
CGGCTGCACCCAGGCCACGTGCTGCCCGACGAGGAGCTGCAGTGGGTGTTCGTGAATGCGGGTGGCTGGA
TGGGCGCCATGTGCCTTCTGCACGCCTCGCTGTCCGAGTATGTGCTGCTCTTCGGCACCGCCTTGGGCTC
CCGCGGCCACTCGGGGCGCTACTGGGCTGAGATCTCGGATACCATCATCTCTGGCACCTTCCACCAGTGG
AGAGAGGGCACCACCAAAAGTGAGGTCTTCTACCCAGGGGAGACGGTAGTACACGGGCCTGGTGAGGCAA
CAGCTGTGGAGTGGGGGCCAAACACATGGATGGTGGAGTACGGCCGGGGCGTCATCCCATCCACCCTGGC
CTTCGCGCTGGCCGACACTGTCTTCAGCACCCAGGACTTCCTCACCCTCTTCTATACTCTTCGCTCCTAT
GCTCGGGGCCTCCGGCTTGAGCTCACCACCTACCTCTTTGGCCAGGACCCTAGGGTACCGCGGGCCCGGG
ATCCACCGGTCGCCACCATGGTGAGCAAGGGCGAGGAGGATAACATGGCCTCTCTCCCAGCGACACATGA
GTTACACATCTTTGGCTCCATCAACGGTGTGGACTTTGACATGGTGGGTCAGGGCACCGGCAATCCAAAT
GATGGTTATGAGGAGTTAAACCTGAAGTCCACCAAGGGTGACCTCCAGTTCTCCCCCTGGATTCTGGTCC
CTCATATCGGGTATGGCTTCCATCAGTACCTGCCCTACCCTGACGGGATGTCGCCTTTCCAGGCCGCCAT
GGTAGATGGCTCCGGCTACCAAGTCCATCGCACAATGCAGTTTGAAGATGGTGCCTCCCTTACTGTTAAC
TACCGCTACACCTACGAGGGAAGCCACATCAAAGGAGAGGCCCAGGTGAAGGGGACTGGTTTCCCTGCTG
ACGGTCCTGTGATGACCAACTCGCTGACCGCTGCGGACTGGTGCAGGTCGAAGAAGACTTACCCCAACGA
CAAAACCATCATCAGTACCTTTAAGTGGAGTTACACCACTGGAAATGGCAAGCGCTACCGGAGCACTGCG
CGGACCACCTACACCTTTGCCAAGCCAATGGCGGCTAACTATCTGAAGAACCAGCCGATGTACGTGTTCC
GTAAGACGGAGCTCAAGCACTCCAAGACCGAGCTCAACTTCAAGGAGTGGCAAAAGGCCTTTACCGATGT
GATGGGCATGGACGAGCTGTACAAGTAAGCGGCCGCGACTCTAGATCATAATCAGCCATACCACATTTGT
AGAGGTTTTACTTGCTTTAAAAAACCTCCCACACCTCCCCCTGAACCTGAAACATAAAATGAATGCAATT
GTTGTTGTTAACTTGTTTATTGCAGCTTATAATGGTTACAAATAAAGCAATAGCATCACAAATTTCACAA
ATAAAGCATTTTTTTCACTGCATTCTAGTTGTGGTTTGTCCAAACTCATCAATGTATCTTAAGGCGTAAA
TTGTAAGCGTTAATATTTTGTTAAAATTCGCGTTAAATTTTTGTTAAATCAGCTCATTTTTTAACCAATA
GGCCGAAATCGGCAAAATCCCTTATAAATCAAAAGAATAGACCGAGATAGGGT
[37 nt withheld, positions 2224-2260]
AAAGAACGTGGACTCCAACGTCAAAGG
[49 nt withheld, positions 2288-2336]
T
[91 nt withheld, positions 2338-2428]
G
[124 nt withheld, positions 2430-2553]
CAGGTGGCACTTTTCGGGGAAATGTGCGCGGAACCCCTATTTGTTTATTTTTCTAAATACATTCAAATAT
GTATCCGCTCATGAGACAATAACCCTGATAAATGCTTCAATAATATTGAAAAAGGAAGAGTCCTGAGGCG
GAAAGAACCAGCTGTGGAATGTGTGTCAGTTAGGGTGTGGAAAGTCCCCAGGCTCCCCAGCAGGCAGAAG
TATGCAAAGCATGCATCTCAATTAGTCAGCAACCAGGTGTGGAAAGTCCCCAGGCTCCCCAGCAGGCAGA
AGTATGCAAAGCATGCATCTCAATTAGTCAGCAACCATAGTCCCGCCCCTAACTCCGCCCATCCCGCCCC
TAACTCCGCCCAGTTCCGCCCATTCTCCGCCCCATGGCTGACTAATTTTTTTTATTTATGCAGAGGCCGA
GGCCGCCTCGGCCTCTGAGCTATTCCAGAAGTAGTGAGGAGGCTTTTTTGGAGGCCTAGGCTTTTGCAAA
GATCGATCAAGAGACAGGATGAGGATCGTTTCGCATGATTGAACAAGATGGATTGCACGCAGGTTCTCCG
GCCGCTTGGGTGGAGAGGCTATTCGGCTATGACTGGGCACAACAGACAATCGGCTGCTCTGATGCCGCCG
TGTTCCGGCTGTCAGCGCAGGGGCGCCCGGTTCTTTTTGTCAAGACCGACCTGTCCGGTGCCCTGAATGA
ACTGCAAGACGAGGCAGCGCGGCTATCGTGGCTGGCCACGACGGGCGTTCCTTGCGCAGCTGTGCTCGAC
GTTGTCACTGAAGCGGGAAGGGACTGGCTGCTATTGGGCGAAGTGCCGGGGCAGGATCTCCTGTCATCTC
ACCTTGCTCCTGCCGAGAAAGTATCCATCATGGCTGATGCAATGCGGCGGCTGCATACGCTTGATCCGGC
TACCTGCCCATTCGACCACCAAGCGAAACATCGCATCGAGCGAGCACGTACTCGGATGGAAGCCGGTCTT
GTCGATCAGGATGATCTGGACGAAGAGCATCAGGGGCTCGCGCCAGCCGAACTGTTCGCCAGGCTCAAGG
CGAGCATGCCCGACGGCGAGGATCTCGTCGTGACCCATGGCGATGCCTGCTTGCCGAATATCATGGTGGA
AAATGGCCGCTTTTCTGGATTCATCGACTGTGGCCGGCTGGGTGTGGCGGACCGCTATCAGGACATAGCG
TTGGCTACCCGTGATATTGCTGAAGAGCTTGGCGGCGAATGGGCTGACCGCTTCCTCGTGCTTTACGGTA
TCGCCGCTCCCGATTCGCAGCGCATCGCCTTCTATCGCCTTCTTGACGAGTTCTTCTGAGCGGGACTCTG
GGGTTCGAAATGACCGACCAAGCGACGCCCAACCTGCCATCACGAGATTTCGATTCCACCGCCGCCTTCT
ATGAAAGGTTGGGCTTCGGAATCGTTTTCCGGGACGCCGGCTGGATGATCCTCCAGCGCGGGGATCTCAT
GCTGGAGTTCTTCGCCCACCCTAGGGGGAGGCTAACTGAAACACGGAAGGAGACAATACCGGAAGGAACC
CGCGCTATGACGGCAATAAAAAGACAGAATAAAACGCACGGTGTTGGGTCGTTTGTTCATAAACGCGGGG
TTCGGTCCCAGGGCTGGCACTCTGTCGATACCCCACCGAGACCCCATTGGGGCCAATACGCCCGCGTTTC
TTCCTTTTCCCCACCCCACCCCCCAAGTTCGGGTGAAGGCCCAGGGCTCGCAGCCAACGTCGGGGCGGCA
GGCCCTGCCATAGCCTCAGGTTACTCATATATACTTTAGATTGATTTAAAACTTCATTTTTAATTTAAAA
GGATCTAGGTGAAGATCCTTTTTGATAATCTCATGACCAAAATCCCTTAACGTGAGTTTTCGTTCCACTG
AGCGTCAGACCCCGTAGAAAAGATCAAAGGATCTTCTTGAGATCCTTTTTTTCTGCGCGTAATCTGCTGC
TTGCAAACAAAAAAACCACCGCTACCAGCGGTGGTTTGTTTGCCGGATCAAGAGCTACCAACTCTTTTTC
CGAAGGTAACTGGCTTCAGCAGAGCGCAGATACCAAATACTGTTCTTCTAGTGTAGCCGTAGTTAGGCCA
CCACTTCAAGAACTCTGTAGCACCGCCTACATACCTCGCTCTGCTAATCCTGTTACCAGTGGCTGCTGCC
AGTGGCGATAAGTCGTGTCTTACCGGGTTGGACTCAAGACGATAGTTACCGGATAAGGCGCAGCGGTCGG
GCTGAACGGGGGGTTCGTGCACACAGCCCAGCTTGGAGCGAACGACCTACACCGAACTGAGATACCTACA
GCGTGAGCTATGAGAAAGCGCCACGCTTCCCGAAGGGAGAAAGGCGGACAGGTATCCGGTAAGCGGCAGG
GTCGGAACAGGAGAGCGCACGAGGGAGCTTCCAGGGGGAAACGCCTGGTATCTTTATAGTCCTGTCGGGT
TTCGCCACCTCTGACTTGAGCGTCGATTTTTGTGATGCTCGTCAGGGGGGCGGAGCCTATGGAAAAACGC
CAGCAACGCGGCCTTTTTACGGTTCCTGGCCTTTTGCTGGCCTTTTGCTCACATGTTCTTTCCTGCGTTA
TCCCCTGATTCTGTGGATAACCGTATTACCGCCATGCATTAGTTATTAATAGTAATCAATTACGGGGTCA
TTAGTTCATAGCCCATATATGGAGTTCCGCGTTACATAACTTACGGTAAATGGCCCGCCTGGCTGACCGC
CCAACGACCCCCGCCCATTGACGTCAATAATGACGTATGTTCCCATAGTAACGCCAATAGGGACTTTCCA
TTGACGTCAATGGGT
